Addgene plasmid #85453: pCK005_U6-Sp-sgRNA_UP-TdTomato_WPRE
Purpose: Lentiviral CRISPR system backbone bearing BsmBI site for S. pyogenes new guide RNAs and TdTomato.
Depositing lab: Aviv Regev. Depositing organization: Broad Institute. Publication: A Distinct Gene Module for Dysfunction Uncoupled from Activation in Tumor-Infiltrating T Cells. Singer M, Wang C, Cong L, Marjanovic ND, Kowalczyk MS, Zhang H, Nyman J, Sakuishi K, Kurtulus S, Gennert D, Xia J, Kwon JY, Nevin J, Herbst RH, Yanai I, Rozenblatt-Rosen O, Kuchroo VK, Regev A, Anderson AC. Cell. 2016 Sep 8;166(6):1500-1511.e9. doi: 10.1016/j.cell.2016.08.052. PubMed 27610572.
Backbone
  Vector backbone: pLKO
  Total vector size (bp): 13840
  Vector type: Mammalian Expression, Lentiviral, CRISPR
Growth in bacteria
  Bacterial resistance: Ampicillin, 100 μg/mL
  Growth temperature: 37°C
  Growth strain: NEB Stable
  Copy number: High Copy
Gene/Insert
  Gene/Insert name: U6-sgRNA-Backbone-UP-TdTomato
  Species: Synthetic
  Insert size (bp): 6913
  Mutation: deletion of AA123-365 in tdTomato (please see depositor comment below)
  Tag / fusion protein: NLS (N terminal on insert); NLS (C terminal on insert)
Terms and licenses: Academic/Nonprofit Terms; Industry Terms: Not Available to Industry
Depositor comments: Please note that deletion of AA123-365 in tdTomato was found during Addgene's quality control. The depositor noted that this deletion does NOT affect plasmid function. Any issue or question regarding this vector can be also directed to Le Cong (Regev lab) at .
How to cite: pCK005_U6-Sp-sgRNA_UP-TdTomato_WPRE was a gift from Aviv Regev (Addgene plasmid # 85453 ; http://n2t.net/addgene:85453 ; RRID:Addgene_85453)
