[The description below was written by a language model from this plasmid's Addgene catalogue record and pLannotate feature annotations shown in this document.]
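Description:
pCK005_U6-Sp-sgRNA_UP-TdTomato_WPRE is a pLKO-derived lentiviral transfer vector for delivering Streptococcus pyogenes Cas9 guide RNAs into mammalian cells while marking transduced cells with a red fluorescent reporter. In bacteria it is maintained through a high-copy ColE1/pUC-type origin with ampicillin selection (AmpR); an f1 origin and remnants of lac/lacZα cloning-vector sequence are also present. The viral frame is that of a self-inactivating lentivector. An RSV promoter fused to a truncated HIV-1 5' LTR drives genomic RNA production in packaging cells. It is followed by the Ψ packaging signal with a gag fragment, the RRE for Rev-dependent nuclear export, a cPPT/CTS element, and a ΔU3 3' LTR, with an SV40 poly(A) signal and SV40 origin downstream.

Two expression units sit between the LTRs. A human U6 RNA polymerase III promoter precedes the S. pyogenes gRNA scaffold, and per the catalogue entry a BsmBI site between them accepts new guide sequences. Downstream, a human ubiquitin C promoter (the "UP" of the name) drives the fluorescent protein, with a WPRE to enhance transcript expression. No Cas9 is annotated, so the nuclease would have to be supplied separately.

The record has several discrepancies. Quality-control sequencing found a deletion of residues 123–365 in tdTomato, and the feature table accordingly annotates a single dTomato unit; the depositor states that function is unaffected. The catalogue lists a total size of 13,840 bp and a 6,913 bp insert with N- and C-terminal NLS tags. The sequenced record, however, is 8,431 nt and shows no NLS features, so these catalogue values may not describe the deposited plasmid.
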