Features (pLannotate 1.2.2; 28 found; start..end, strand, type, name):
   1132..1249    -  misc_feature   cPPT/CTS: central polypurine tract and central termination sequence of HIV-1
   1305..1380    -  misc_RNA       gRNA scaffold: guide RNA scaffold for the Streptococcus pyogenes CRISPR/Cas9 system
   1405..1645    -  promoter       U6 promoter: RNA polymerase III promoter for human U6 snRNA
   1649..1675    -  CDS            Rev (fragment): human immunodeficiency virus 1 (HIV-1) Rev protein; rev; enhances nuclear export of unspliced and incompletely spliced viral mRNAs
   2052..2285    -  misc_feature   RRE: The Rev response element (RRE) of HIV-1 allows for Rev-dependent mRNA export from the nucleus to the cytoplasm.
   2431..2794    -  CDS            HIV-1 gag (fragment): gag protein from human immunodeficiency virus 1; gag
   2778..2903    -  misc_feature   HIV-1 Ψ: packaging signal of human immunodeficiency virus type 1
   2950..3130    -  LTR            5' LTR (truncated): truncated 5' long terminal repeat (LTR) from HIV-1
   3131..3357    -  promoter       RSV promoter: Rous sarcoma virus enhancer/promoter
   3385..3403    -  promoter       T3 promoter: promoter for bacteriophage T3 RNA polymerase
   3448..3464    -  protein_bind   lac operator: The lac repressor binds to the lac operator to inhibit transcription in E. coli. This inhibition can be relieved by adding lactose or isopropyl-β-D-thiogalactopyranoside (IPTG). lac repressor encoded by lacI
   3472..3502    -  promoter       lac promoter: promoter for the E. coli lac operon
   3517..3538    -  protein_bind   CAP binding site: CAP binding activates transcription in the presence of cAMP. E. coli catabolite activator protein
   3551..3643    -  CDS            lacI (fragment): lac repressor; lacI; The lac repressor binds to the lac operator to inhibit transcription in E. coli. This inhibition can be relieved by adding lactose or isopropyl-β-D-thiogalactopyranoside (IPTG).
   3826..4414    -  rep_origin     ori: high-copy-number ColE1/pMB1/pBR322/pUC origin of replication
   4585..5445    -  CDS            AmpR: β-lactamase; bla; confers resistance to ampicillin, carbenicillin, and related antibiotics
   5446..5550    -  promoter       AmpR promoter: bla
   5603..6031    -  rep_origin     f1 ori (sequence partly withheld): f1 bacteriophage origin of replication; arrow indicates direction of (+) strand synthesis
   6036..6191    -  CDS            lacZα (fragment): LacZα fragment of β-galactosidase; lacZ fragment
   6199..6217    +  promoter       T7 promoter: promoter for bacteriophage T7 RNA polymerase
   6238..6373    -  rep_origin     SV40 ori: SV40 origin of replication
   6413..6534    -  polyA_signal   SV40 poly(A) signal: SV40 polyadenylation signal
   6612..6845    -  LTR            3' LTR (ΔU3): self-inactivating 3' long terminal repeat (LTR) from HIV-1
   6847..6866    -  misc_feature   cPPT/CTS (fragment): central polypurine tract and central termination sequence of HIV-1
   6917..7505    -  misc_feature   WPRE: woodchuck hepatitis virus posttranscriptional regulatory element
   7530..8231    -  CDS            dTomato: dTomato is a basic (constitutively fluorescent) orange fluorescent protein published in 2004, derived from Discosoma sp.. It is reported to be a somewhat slowly-maturing dimer with low acid sensitivity.
   8238..8262    +  misc_feature   MCS (fragment): pUC18/19 multiple cloning site
   8273..1053    -  promoter       UbC promoter (across the origin): human ubiquitin C promoter
>Addgene plasmid #85453 | pCK005_U6-Sp-sgRNA_UP-TdTomato_WPRE | addgene full sequence | sequence record 173968 | Addgene NGS Result
CTTCAGCTACTTAAGAAGATAGGTACATAAAACCGACCAAAGAAACTGACGCCTCACTTATCCCTCCCCT
CACCAGAGGTCCGGCGCCTGTCGATTCAGGAGAGCCTACCCTAGGCCCGAACCCTGCGTCCTGCGACGGA
GAAAAGCCTACCGCACACCTACCGGCAGGTGGCCCCACCCTGCATTATAAGCCAACAGAACGGGTGACGT
CACGACACGACGAGGGCGCGCGCTCCCAAAGGTACGGGTGCACTGCCCAACGGCACCGCCATAACTGCCG
CCCCCGCAACAGACGACAAACCGAGTTCTCCAGTCAGTGACAAACTTCACGTCAGGGTCCCCAGATGGTG
CCCCAGCCCATCTCACCCGAATAAGAGCTTTCCCGCATTAGCGAAGGCCTCAAGACCTTGGGTTCTTGCC
GCCCACCATGCCCCCCACCTTGTTTCAACGACCTCACAGCCCGCCTCACAAGCGTCTTCCATTCAAGACT
CGGGAACAGCCGCCATTTTGCTGCGCTCCCCCCAACCCCCAGTTCAGGGCAACCTTGCTCGCGGACCCAG
ACTACAGCCCTTGGCGGTCTCTCCACACGCTTCCGTCCCACCGAGCGGCCCGGCGGCCACGAAAGCCCCG
GCCAGCCCAGCAGCCCGCTACTCACCAAGTGACGATCACAGCGATCCACAAACAAGAACCGCGACCCAAA
TCCCGGCTGCGACGGAACTAGCTGTGCCACACCCGGCGCGTCCTTATATAATCATCGGCGTTCACCGCCC
CACGGAGATCCCTCCGCAGAATCGCCGAGAAGGGACTACTTTTCCTCGCCTGTTCCGCTCTCTGGAAAGA
AAACCAGTGCCCTAGAGTCACCCAAGTCCCGTCCTAAAATGTCCTTCTGCTGATACTGGGGTTCTAAGGC
CGAGTCTTATGAGCAGCGGGCCGCTGTCCTGAGCGTCCGGGCGGAAGGATCAGGACGCTCGCTGCGCCCT
TCGTCTGACGTGGCAGCGCTCGCCGTGAGGAGGGGGGCGCCCGCGGGAGGCGCCAAAACCCGGCGCGGAG
GCCAGATCTGGAGCCGACACGGGTTAGGGCCCCCTCGAGCCGGCGCCAAAGTGGATCTCTGCTGTCCCTG
TAATAAACCCGAAAATTTTGAATTTTTGTAATTTGTTTTTGTAATTCTTTAGTTTGTATGTCTGTTGCTA
TTATGTCTACTATTCTTTCCCCTGCACTGTACCCCCCAATCCCCCCTTTTCTTTTAAAATTGTGGATGAA
TACTGCCATTTGTCTCAAGATCTAGTTACGCCAAGCTTAAAAAAGCACCGACTCGGTGCCACTTTTTCAA
GTTGATAACGGACTAGCCTTATTTTAACTTGCTATTTCTAGCTCTAAAACAGAGACGTCCGTCTCCGGTG
TTTCGTCCTTTCCACAAGATATATAAAGCCAAGAAATCGAAATACTTTCAAGTTACGGTAAGCATATGAT
AGTCCATTTTAAAACATAATTTTAAAACTGCAAACTACCCAAGAAATTATTACTTTCTACGTCACGTATT
TTGTACTAATATCTTTGTGTTTACAGTCAAATTAATTCTAATTATCTCTCTAACAGCCTTGTATCGTATA
TGCAAATATGAAGGAATCATGGGAAATAGGCCCTCTCTGGGTCCCCTCGGGGTTGGGAGGTGGGTCTGAA
ACGATAATGGTGAATATCCCTGCCTAACTCTATTCACTATAGAAAGTACAGCAAAAACTATTCTTAAACC
TACCAAGCCTCCTACTATCATTATGAATAATTTTATATACCACAGCCAATTTGTTATGTTAAACCAATTC
CACAAACTTGCCCATTTATCTAATTCCAATAATTCTTGTTCATTCTTTTCTTGCTGGTTTTGCGATTCTT
CAATTAAGGAGTGTATTAAGCTTGTGTAATTGTTAATTTCTCTGTCCCACTCCATCCAGGTCGTGTGATT
CCAAATCTGTTCCAGAGATTTATTACTCCAACTAGCATTCCAAGGCACAGCAGTGGTGCAAATGAGTTTT
CCAGAGCAACCCCAAATCCCCAGGAGCTGTTGATCCTTTAGGTATCTTTCCACAGCCAGGATTCTTGCCT
GGAGCTGCTTGATGCCCCAGACTGTGAGTTGCAACAGATGCTGTTGCGCCTCAATAGCCCTCAGCAAATT
GTTCTGCTGCTGCACTATACCAGACAATAATTGTCTGGCCTGTACCGTCAGCGTCATTGACGCTGCGCCC
ATAGTGCTTCCTGCTGCTCCCAAGAACCCAAGGAACAAAGCTCCTATTCCCACTGCTCTTTTTTCTCTCT
GCACCACTCTTCTCTTTGCCTTGGTGGGTGCTACTCCTAATGGTTCAATTTTTACTACTTTATATTTATA
TAATTCACTTCTCCAATTGTCCCTCATATCTCCTCCTCCAGGTCTGAAGATCAGCGGCCGCTTGCTGTGC
GGTGGTCTTACTTTTGTTTTGCTCTTCCTCTATCTTGTCTAAAGCTTCCTTGGTGTCTTTTATCTCTATC
CTTTGATGCACACAATAGAGGGTTGCTACTGTATTATATAATGATCTAAGTTCTTCTGATCCTGTCTGAA
GGGATGGTTGTAGCTGTCCCAGTATTTGTCTACAGCCTTCTGATGTTTCTAACAGGCCAGGATTAACTGC
GAATCGTTCTAGCTCCCTGCTTGCCCATACTATATGTTTTAATTTATATTTTTTCTTTCCCCCTGGCCTT
AACCGAATTTTTTCCCATCGCGATCTAATTCTCCCCCGCTTAATACTGACGCTCTCGCACCCATCTCTCT
CCTTCTAGCCTCCGCTAGTCAAAATTTTTGGCGTACTCACCAGTCGCCGCCCCTCGCCTCTTGCCGTGCG
CGCTTCAGCAAGCCGAGTCCTGCGTCGAGAGAGCTCCTCTGGTTTCCCTTTCGCTTTCAAGTCCCTGTTC
GGGCGCCACTGCTAGAGATTTTCCACACTGACTAAAAGGGTCTGAGGGATCTCTAGTTACCAGAGTCACA
CAACAGACGGGCACACACTACTTGAAGCACTCAAGGCAAGCTTTATTGAGGCTTAAGCAGTGGGTTCCCT
AGTTAGCCAGAGAGCTCCCAGGCTCAGATCTGGTCTAACCAGAGAGACCCGTTTATGTATCGAGCTAGGC
ACTTAAATACAATATCTCTGCAATGCGGCAATTCAGTGGTTCGTCCAATCCATGTCAGACCCGTCTGTTG
CCTTCCTAATAAGGCACGATCGTACCACCTTACTTCCACCAATCGGCATGCACGGTGCTTTTTCTCTCCT
TGTAAGGCATGTTGCTAACTCATCGTTACCATGTTGCAAGACTACAAGAGTATTGCATAAGACTACATTA
AGCTTGCAGCTCCAGCTTTTGTTCCCTTTAGTGAGGGTTAATTGCGCGCTTGGCGTAATCATGGTCATAG
CTGTTTCCTGTGTGAAATTGTTATCCGCTCACAATTCCACACAACATACGAGCCGGAAGCATAAAGTGTA
AAGCCTGGGGTGCCTAATGAGTGAGCTAACTCACATTAATTGCGTTGCGCTCACTGCCCGCTTTCCAGTC
GGGAAACCTGTCGTGCCAGCTGCATTAATGAATCGGCCAACGCGCGGGGAGAGGCGGTTTGCGTATTGGG
CGCTCTTCCGCTTCCTCGCTCACTGACTCGCTGCGCTCGGTCGTTCGGCTGCGGCGAGCGGTATCAGCTC
ACTCAAAGGCGGTAATACGGTTATCCACAGAATCAGGGGATAACGCAGGAAAGAACATGTGAGCAAAAGG
CCAGCAAAAGGCCAGGAACCGTAAAAAGGCCGCGTTGCTGGCGTTTTTCCATAGGCTCCGCCCCCCTGAC
GAGCATCACAAAAATCGACGCTCAAGTCAGAGGTGGCGAAACCCGACAGGACTATAAAGATACCAGGCGT
TTCCCCCTGGAAGCTCCCTCGTGCGCTCTCCTGTTCCGACCCTGCCGCTTACCGGATACCTGTCCGCCTT
TCTCCCTTCGGGAAGCGTGGCGCTTTCTCATAGCTCACGCTGTAGGTATCTCAGTTCGGTGTAGGTCGTT
CGCTCCAAGCTGGGCTGTGTGCACGAACCCCCCGTTCAGCCCGACCGCTGCGCCTTATCCGGTAACTATC
GTCTTGAGTCCAACCCGGTAAGACACGACTTATCGCCACTGGCAGCAGCCACTGGTAACAGGATTAGCAG
AGCGAGGTATGTAGGCGGTGCTACAGAGTTCTTGAAGTGGTGGCCTAACTACGGCTACACTAGAAGAACA
GTATTTGGTATCTGCGCTCTGCTGAAGCCAGTTACCTTCGGAAAAAGAGTTGGTAGCTCTTGATCCGGCA
AACAAACCACCGCTGGTAGCGGTGGTTTTTTTGTTTGCAAGCAGCAGATTACGCGCAGAAAAAAAGGATC
TCAAGAAGATCCTTTGATCTTTTCTACGGGGTCTGACGCTCAGTGGAACGAAAACTCACGTTAAGGGATT
TTGGTCATGAGATTATCAAAAAGGATCTTCACCTAGATCCTTTTAAATTAAAAATGAAGTTTTAAATCAA
TCTAAAGTATATATGAGTAAACTTGGTCTGACAGTTACCAATGCTTAATCAGTGAGGCACCTATCTCAGC
GATCTGTCTATTTCGTTCATCCATAGTTGCCTGACTCCCCGTCGTGTAGATAACTACGATACGGGAGGGC
TTACCATCTGGCCCCAGTGCTGCAATGATACCGCGAGACCCACGCTCACCGGCTCCAGATTTATCAGCAA
TAAACCAGCCAGCCGGAAGGGCCGAGCGCAGAAGTGGTCCTGCAACTTTATCCGCCTCCATCCAGTCTAT
TAATTGTTGCCGGGAAGCTAGAGTAAGTAGTTCGCCAGTTAATAGTTTGCGCAACGTTGTTGCCATTGCT
ACAGGCATCGTGGTGTCACGCTCGTCGTTTGGTATGGCTTCATTCAGCTCCGGTTCCCAACGATCAAGGC
GAGTTACATGATCCCCCATGTTGTGCAAAAAAGCGGTTAGCTCCTTCGGTCCTCCGATCGTTGTCAGAAG
TAAGTTGGCCGCAGTGTTATCACTCATGGTTATGGCAGCACTGCATAATTCTCTTACTGTCATGCCATCC
GTAAGATGCTTTTCTGTGACTGGTGAGTACTCAACCAAGTCATTCTGAGAATAGTGTATGCGGCGACCGA
GTTGCTCTTGCCCGGCGTCAATACGGGATAATACCGCGCCACATAGCAGAACTTTAAAAGTGCTCATCAT
TGGAAAACGTTCTTCGGGGCGAAAACTCTCAAGGATCTTACCGCTGTTGAGATCCAGTTCGATGTAACCC
ACTCGTGCACCCAACTGATCTTCAGCATCTTTTACTTTCACCAGCGTTTCTGGGTGAGCAAAAACAGGAA
GGCAAAATGCCGCAAAAAAGGGAATAAGGGCGACACGGAAATGTTGAATACTCATACTCTTCCTTTTTCA
ATATTATTGAAGCATTTATCAGGGTTATTGTCTCATGAGCGGATACATATTTGAATGTATTTAGAAAAAT
AAACAAATAGGGGTTCCGCGCACATTTCCCCGAAAAGTGCCACCTAAATTGTAAGCGTTAATATTTTGTT
AAAATTCGCGTTAAATTTTTGTTAAATCAGCTCATTTTTTAACCAATAGGCCGAAATCGGCAAAATCCCT
TATAAATCAAAAGAATAGACCGAGATAGGGT
[37 nt withheld, positions 5702-5738]
AAAGAACGTGGACTCCAACGTCAAAGG
[49 nt withheld, positions 5766-5814]
T
[91 nt withheld, positions 5816-5906]
G
[124 nt withheld, positions 5908-6031]
CCCATTCGCCATTCAGGCTGCGCAACTGTTGGGAAGGGCGATCGGTGCGGGCCTCTTCGCTATTACGCCA
GCTGGCGAAAGGGGGATGTGCTGCAAGGCGATTAAGTTGGGTAACGCCAGGGTTTTCCCAGTCACGACGT
TGTAAAACGACGGCCAGTGAGCGCGCGTAATACGACTCACTATAGGGCGAATTGGGTACGTCCCTAGGCC
TCCAAAAAAGCCTCCTCACTACTTCTGGAATAGCTCAGAGGCCGAGGCGGCCTCGGCCTCTGCATAAATA
AAAAAAATTAGTCAGCCATGGGGCGGAGAATGGGCGGAACTGGGCGGAGTTAGGGGCGGGATGGGCGGAG
TTAGGGGCGGGATAGCTAGAGCCAGACATGATAAGATACATTGATGAGTTTGGACAAACCACAACTAGAA
TGCAGTGAAAAAAATGCTTTATTTGTGAAATTTGTGATGCTATTGCTTTATTTGTAACCATTATAAGCTG
CAATAAACAAGTTCCTCTCACTCTCTGATATTCATTTCTTTGCAAGTTATAAATACTGAATAATAAGATG
ACATGAACTACTATACGTACTGCTAGAGATTTTCCACACTGACTAAAAGGGTCTGAGGGATCTCTAGTTA
CCAGAGTCACACAACAGACGGGCACACACTACTTGAAGCACTCAAGGCAAGCTTTATTGAGGCTTAAGCA
GTGGGTTCCCTAGTTAGCCAGAGAGCTCCCAGGCTCAGATCTGGTCTAACCAGAGAGACCCAGTACAAGC
AAAAAGCAGATCTTGTCTTCGTTGGGAGTGAATTAGCCCTTCCAGTCCCCCCTTTTCTTTTAAAAAGTGG
CTAAGATCTACAGCTGCCTTGTAAGTCATTGGTCTTAAAGTCGACGCGGGGAGGCGGCCCAAAGGGAGAT
CCGACTCGTCTGAGGGCGAAGGCGAAGACGCGGAAGAGGCCGCAGAGCCGGCAGCAGGCCGCGGGAAGGA
AGGTCCGCTGGATTGAGGGCCGAAGGGACGTAGCAGAAGGACGTCCCGCGCAGAATCCAGGTGGCAACAC
AGGCGAGCAGCCAAGGAAAGGACGATGATTTCCCCGACAACACCACGGAATTGTCAGTGCCCAACAGCCG
AGCCCCTGTCCAGCAGCGGGCAAGGCAGGCGGCGATGAGTTCCGCCGTGGCAATAGGGAGGGGGAAAGCG
AAAGTCCCGGAAAGGAGCTGACAGGTGGTGGCAATGCCCCAACCAGTGGGGGTTGCGTCAGCAAACACAG
TGCACACCACGCCACGTTGCCTGACAACGGGCCACAACTCCTCATAAAGAGACAGCAACCAGGATTTATA
CAAGGAGGAGAAAATGAAAGCCATACGGGAAGCAATAGCATGATACAAAGGCATTAAAGCAGCGTATCCA
CATAGCGTAAAAGGAGCAACATAGTTAAGAATACCAGTCAATCTTTCACAAATTTTGTAATCCAGAGGTT
GATTGTCGACTTAACGCGTGAATTCTTACTTGTACAGCTCGTCCATGCCGTACAGGAACAGGTGGTGGCG
GCCCTCGGAGCGCTCGTACTGTTCCACGATGGTGTAGTCCTCGTTGTGGGAGGTGATGTCCAGCTTGGTG
TCCACGTAGTAGTAGCCGGGCAGTTGCACGGGCTTCTTGGCCATGTAGATGGTCTTGAACTCCACCAGGT
AGTGGCCGCCGTCCTTCAGCTTCAGGGCCTGGTGGATCTCGCCCTTCAGCACGCCGTCGCGGGGGTACAG
GCGCTCGGTGGAGGCCTCCCAGCCCATGGTCTTCTTCTGCATTACGGGGCCGTCGGGGGGGAAGTTGGTG
CCGCGCATCTTCACCTTGTAGATCAGCGTGCCGTCCTGCAGGGAGGAGTCCTGGGTCACGGTCACCAGAC
CGCCGTCCTCGAAGTTCATCACGCGCTCCCACTTGAAGCCCTCGGGGAAGGACAGCTTCTTGTAATCGGG
GATGTCGGCGGGGTGCTTCACGTACGCCTTGGAGCCGTACATGAACTGGGGGGACAGGATGTCCCAGGCG
AAGGGCAGGGGGCCGCCCTTGGTCACCTTCAGCTTGGCGGTCTGGGTGCCCTCGTAGGGGCGGCCCTCGC
CCTCGCCCTCGATCTCGAACTCGTGGCCGTTCATGGAGCCCTCCATGCGCACCTTGAAGCGCATGAACTC
TTTGATGACCTCCTCGCCCTTGCTCACCATGGTGGCGGGATCCTCTAGAGTCGACCTGCAGCCCAAGCTT
CGTCTAACAAAAAAGCCAAAAACGGCCAGAATTTAGCGGACAATTTACTAGTCTAACACTGAAAATTACA
TATTGACCCAAATGATTACATTTCAAAAGGTGCCTAAAAAACTTCACAAAACACACTCGCCAACCCCGAG
CGCATAGTTCAAAACCGGAG
